>Addgene plasmid #43219 | II-AAAA | depositor partial sequence | sequence record 58484 | II-AAAA sequence 426 bps
CGTCTCGCTTAACCCCAGAGCAGGTCGTGGCAATCGCCTCCAACATTGGCGGGAAACAGGCACTCGAGAC
TGTCCAGCGCCTGCTTCCCGTGCTGTGCCAAGCGCACGGACTCACCCCAGAGCAGGTCGTGGCAATCGCC
TCCAACATTGGCGGGAAACAGGCACTCGAGACTGTCCAGCGCCTGCTTCCCGTGCTGTGCCAAGCGCACG
GCCTCACCCCAGAGCAGGTCGTGGCAATCGCCTCCAACATTGGCGGGAAACAGGCACTCGAGACTGTCCA
GCGCCTGCTTCCCGTGCTGTGCCAAGCGCACGGATTAACCCCAGAGCAGGTCGTGGCAATCGCCTCCAAC
ATTGGCGGGAAACAGGCACTCGAGACTGTCCAGCGCCTGCTTCCCGTGCTGTGCCAAGCGCACGGGCTCA
GAGACG
