>Addgene plasmid #43219 | II-AAAA | addgene partial sequence | sequence record 61990 | M13-F20 5'-TGTAAAACGACGGCCAGT-3'
GCGAATTGGGCCCTCTAGATGCATGCTCGAGCGGCCGCCAGTGTGATGGATATCTGCAGAATTCGCCCTT
AGTATCTTTCCTGTGCCCACGTCTCTGAGCCCGTGCGCTTGGCACAGCACGGGAAGCAGGCGCTGGACAG
TCTCGAGTGCCTGTTTCCCGCCAATGTTGGAGGCGATTGCCACGACCTGCTCTGGGGTTAATCCGTGCGC
TTGGCACAGCACGGGAAGCAGGCGCTGGACAGTCTCGAGTGCCTGTTTCCCGCCAATGTTGGAGGCGATT
GCCACGACCTGCTCTGGGGTGAGGCCGTGCGCTTGGCACAGCACGGGAAGCAGGCGCTGGACAGTCTCGA
GTGCCTGTTTCCCGCCAATGTTGGAGGCGATTGCCACGACCTGCTCTGGGGTGAGTCCGTGCGCTTGGCA
CAGCACGGGAAGCAGGCGCTGGACAGTCTCGAGTGCCTGTTTCCCGCCAATGTTGGAGGCGATTGCCACG
ACCTGCTCTGGGGTTAAGCGAGACGCGCTAGGACGGCATCTATATAAGGGCGAATTCCAGCACACTGGCG
GCCGTTACTAGTGGATCCGAGCTCGGTACCAAGCTTGGCGTAATCATGGTCATAGCTGTTTCCTGTGTGA
AATTGTTATCCGCTCACAATTCCACACAACATACGAGCCGGAAGCATAAAGTGTAAAGCCTGGGGTGCCT
AATGAGTGAGCTAACTCACATTAATTGCGTTGCGCTCACTGCCCGCTTTCCAGTCGGGAAACCTGTCGTG
CCAGCTGCATTAATGAATCGGCCAACGCGCGGGGAGAGGCGGTTTGCGTATTGGGCGCTCTTCCGCTTCC
TCGCTCACTGACTCGCTGCGCTCGGTCGTTCGGCTGCGGC
