[The description below was written by a language model from this plasmid's Addgene catalogue record.]
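Description:
II-AAAA is a bacterial cloning plasmid built on the commercial pCRII-TOPO backbone (about 4.0 kb without insert), into which a 426 bp synthetic fragment was introduced by TOPO cloning. It is maintained at high copy number in E. coli and is selected with both ampicillin and kanamycin, matching the dual-marker design of the pCRII-TOPO vector. The insert sits between standard priming sites, with T7 used for sequencing from the 5′ side and M13 reverse from the 3′ side. No feature table accompanies the record, so the positions of the origin, resistance genes and flanking promoters cannot be given here, and no expression promoter intended to drive the insert in any host is recorded.

The insert is listed only by the same name as the plasmid and described as synthetic; the record does not state what it encodes. The associated publication describes a TALEN genome-editing system for generating human stem cell-based disease models, so the plasmid most plausibly belongs to a library of preassembled modules used to build TALE DNA-binding repeat arrays. Under that reading, "AAAA" would indicate a block of four repeats each specifying adenine, an interpretation consistent with the insert size, and "II" would denote the block's position in the assembly. This interpretation is inferred from the name, size and publication title rather than stated in the catalogue fields. As a cloning-vector entry, the plasmid serves as a storage and propagation source for this fragment, which would be moved into a final TALEN expression construct rather than used directly in mammalian cells.
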