Addgene plasmid #43219: II-AAAA
Depositing lab: Chad Cowan & Kiran Musunuru. Depositing organization: Harvard University. Publication: A TALEN Genome-Editing System for Generating Human Stem Cell-Based Disease Models. Ding Q, Lee YK, Schaefer EA, Peters DT, Veres A, Kim K, Kuperwasser N, Motola DL, Meissner TB, Hendriks WT, Trevisan M, Gupta RM, Moisan A, Banks E, Friesen M, Schinzel RT, Xia F, Tang A, Xia Y, Figueroa E, Wann A, Ahfeldt T, Daheron L, Zhang F, Rubin LL, Peng LF, Chung RT, Musunuru K, Cowan CA. Cell Stem Cell. 2012 Dec 12. pii: S1934-5909(12)00645-5. doi: 10.1016/j.stem.2012.11.011. PubMed 23246482.
Backbone
  Vector backbone: pCRII-TOPO
  Backbone manufacturer: Invitrogen
  Backbone size w/o insert (bp): 3973
  Vector type: Bacterial Cloning
Growth in bacteria
  Bacterial resistance: Ampicillin and Kanamycin, 100 & 50 μg/mL
  Growth temperature: 37°C
  Growth strain: Top10
  Copy number: High Copy
Gene/Insert
  Gene/Insert name: II-AAAA
  Species: Synthetic
  Insert size (bp): 426
  Cloning method: TOPO Cloning
  Sequencing primers: 5′ T7; 3′ M13-rev
Terms and licenses: Academic/Nonprofit Terms; Industry Terms: Not Available to Industry
How to cite: II-AAAA was a gift from Chad Cowan & Kiran Musunuru (Addgene plasmid # 43219 ; http://n2t.net/addgene:43219 ; RRID:Addgene_43219)
